>Addgene plasmid #196087 | pb-miRE-tre-3xFLAG-hnRNPU | addgene full sequence | sequence record 384678 | Addgene NGS Result
ACTCTTCCTTTTTCAATATTATTGAAGCATTTATCAGGGTTATTGTCTCATGAGCGGATACATATTTGAA
TGTATTTAGAAAAATAAACAAATAGGGGTTCCGCGCACATTTCCCCGAAAAGTGCCACCTAAATTGTAAG
CGTTAATATTTTGTTAAAATTCGCGTTAAATTTTTGTTAAATCAGCTCATTTTTTAACCAATAGGCCGAA
ATCGGCAAAATCCCTTATAAATCAAAAGAATAGACCGAGATAGGGT
[37 nt withheld, positions 257-293]
AAAGAACGTGGACTCCAACGTCAAAGG
[49 nt withheld, positions 321-369]
T
[91 nt withheld, positions 371-461]
G
[124 nt withheld, positions 463-586]
CCCATTCGCCATTCAGGCTGCGCAACTGTTGGGAAGGGCGATCGGTGCGGGCCTCTTCGCTATTACGCCA
GCTGGCGAAAGGGGGATGTGCTGCAAGGCGATTAAGTTGGGTAACGCCAGGGTTTTCCCAGTCACGACGT
TGTAAAACGACGGCCAGTGAGCGCGCCTCGTTCATTCACGTTTTTGAACCCGTGGAGGACGGGCAGACTC
GCGGTGCAAATGTGTTTTACAGCGTGATGGAGCAGATGAAGATGCTCGACACGCTGCAGAACACGCAGCT
AGATTAACCCTAGAAAGATAATCATATTGTGACGTACGTTAAAGATAATCATGTGTAAAATTGACGCATG
TGTTTTATCGGTCTGTATATCGAGGTTTATTTATTAATTTGAATAGATATTAAGTTTTATTATATTTACA
CTTACATACTAATAATAAATTCAACAAACAATTTATTTATGTTTATTTATTTATTAAAAAAAACAAAAAC
TCAAAATTTCTTCTATAAAGTAACAAAACTTTTATGAGGGACAGCCCCCCCCCAAAGCCCCCAGGGATGT
AATTACGTCCCTCCCCCGCTAGGGGGCAGCAGCGAGCCGCCCGGGGCTCCGCTCCGGTCCGGCGCTCCCC
CCGCATCCCCGAGCCGGCAGCGTGCGGGGACAGCCCGGGCACGGGGAAGGTGGCACGGGATCGCTTTCCT
CTGAACGCTTCTCGCTGCTCTTTGAGCCTGCAGACACCTGGGGGGATACGGGGAAAAGGCCTCCACGGCC
AGACTAGTTCGAGTTTACTCCCTATCAGTGATAGAGAACGTATGTCGAGTTTACTCCCTATCAGTGATAG
AGAACGATGTCGAGTTTACTCCCTATCAGTGATAGAGAACGTATGTCGAGTTTACTCCCTATCAGTGATA
GAGAACGTATGTCGAGTTTACTCCCTATCAGTGATAGAGAACGTATGTCGAGTTTATCCCTATCAGTGAT
AGAGAACGTATGTCGAGTTTACTCCCTATCAGTGATAGAGAACGTATGTCGAGGTAGGCGTGTACGGTGG
GAGGCCTATATAAGCAGAGCTCGTTTAGTGAACCGTCAGATCGCCTGGACCGGTCGTTTAGTGAACCGTC
AGAATTAACCATGGACTACAAAGACCATGACGGTGATTATAAAGATCATGACATCGATTACAAGGATGAC
GATGACAAGAGCGGATCCATGAGTTCTTCGCCTGTTAATGTCAAGAAGCTGAAGGTGTCGGAGCTGAAGG
AGGAGCTCAAGAAGCGGCGCCTCTCCGACAAGGGCCTCAAGGCCGATCTCATGGATCGACTCCAGGCCGC
GCTGGACAACGAGGCAGGAGGCCGCCCCGCCATGGAGCCCGGGAACGGCAGTCTCGACCTAGGTGGCGAT
GCGGCCGGGCGCTCGGGAGCGGGCCTAGAGCAGGAGGCCGCGGCTGGCGCCGAAGACGACGAGGAGGAGG
AGGGCATCGCCGCTCTGGACGGCGACCAGATGGAGCTGGGCGAGGAGAACGGGGCGGCGGGGGCGGCTGA
CGCCGGCGCGATGGAGGAAGAGGAGGCAGCGTCGGAAGACGAGAACGGCGACGACCAGGGCTTCCAGGAG
GGGGAAGACGAGCTCGGCGACGAGGAGGAGGGCGCGGGCGACGAGAACGGTCACGGGGAGCAGCAGTCCC
AACCGCCGGCAGCGGCGGCGCAGCAGCAGCCTTCCCAGCAGCGTGGTGCCGGCAAGGAGGCCGCGGGCAA
GAGCAGCGGCCCCACCTCGCTCTTCGCGGTGACGGTGGCGCCGCCAGGGGCGAGGCAGGGCCAACAGCAG
GCGGGAGGAGACGGCAAAACAGAACAGAAAGGTGGAGATAAAAAGAGAGGCGTTAAAAGACCGCGAGAAG
ATCATGGCCGAGGGTATTTTGAGTACATCGAAGAAAACAAGTACAGCAGAGCCAAGTCTCCTCAGCCACC
TGTTGAAGAAGAAGACGAACACTTCGATGACACAGTGGTTTGTCTTGATACTTATAATTGTGATCTGCAT
TTTAAAATCTCGAGAGACCGTCTGAGTGCTTCTTCCCTTACTATGGAGAGTTTTGCTTTCCTGTGGGCTG
GAGGAAGAGCTTCCTACGGTGTGTCAAAAGGCAAAGTCTGCTTTGAGATGAAGGTAACAGAGAAGATTCC
AGTAAGACACTTATATACAAAAGATATTGATATACATGAAGTTCGGATTGGCTGGTCACTAACCACAAGT
GGAATGTTGCTTGGTGAAGAAGAATTTTCTTACGGGTATTCTCTGAAAGGAATAAAAACATGCAACTGTG
AGACAGAAGATTATGGGGAGAAGTTTGATGAAAATGATGTGATTACATGCTTTGCTAACTTTGAAACTGA
TGAAGTTGAACTCTCTTATGCGAAGAATGGACAAGATCTTGGTGTTGCCTTTAAGATCAGTAAGGAAGTT
CTTGCTGACCGGCCACTATTCCCACATGTTCTCTGCCATAACTGTGCAGTTGAATTTAATTTCGGTCAAA
AGGAAAAGCCATACTTTCCAATACCTGAAGACTGTACTTTTATCCAAAATGTCCCCTTAGAGGACCGAGT
TAGAGGACCAAAAGGACCTGAAGAGAAGAAGGATTGTGAGGTTGTAATGATGATTGGCTTGCCAGGAGCT
GGAAAAACTACCTGGGTTACTAAACATGCAGCTGAAAACCCTGGGAAATACAACATTCTTGGAACAAATA
CGATTATGGACAAGATGATGGTGGCAGGTTTTAAGAAGCAAATGGCAGATACTGGAAAACTGAACACACT
GTTGCAGAGAGCCCCACAGTGTCTTGGCAAGTTTATTGAAATTGCTGCCCGTAAGAAGCGAAATTTTATT
CTGGATCAGACAAATGTGTCTGCTGCTGCCCAGAGAAGAAAAATGTGCCTGTTTGCAGGCTTCCAGCGGA
AAGCTGTTGTAGTGTGCCCAAAAGATGAAGACTATAAGCAGAGGACACAGAAGAAGGCAGAAGTAGAGGG
GAAGGACCTACCAGAACATGCTGTCCTCAAGATGAAAGGAAACTTCACCCTTCCAGAGGTTGCAGAATGC
TTTGATGAAATAACCTATGTTGAACTTCAGAAAGAGGAAGCCCAAAAGCTTTTGGAGCAATATAAAGAAG
AAAGCAAAAAGGCACTGCCACCAGAAAAGAAGCAAAACACTGGCTCAAAGAAAAGCAATAAGAATAAGAG
TGGCAAGAACCAGTTCAACAGAGGTGGTGGCCATAGAGGCCGTGGAGGATTCAATATGCGAGGTGGCAAT
TTCAGAGGAGGAGCTCCTGGGAATCGTGGTGGATATAATAGGAGAGGCAACATGCCACAGAGAGGTGGTG
GCGGTGGAAGTGGTGGAATTGGCTATCCATACCCACGTGGCCCTGTTTTTCCTGGCCGAGGTGGTTACTC
AAACAGAGGGAATTACAACAGAGGTGGAATGCCCAACAGAGGGAACTATAACCAGAACTTCAGAGGACGA
GGAAATAATCGTGGCTACAAAAATCAATCTCAGGGCTACAATCAGTGGCAGCAGGGTCAATTCTGGGGTC
AGAAGCCATGGAGTCAGCATTATCACCAAGGATATTATTGAGTCGACAATGCGTTTCGACTGTGCCTTCT
AGTTGCCAGCCATCTGTTGTTTGCCCCTCCCCCGTGCCTTCCTTGACCCTGGAAGGTGCCACTCCCACTG
TCCTTTCCTAATAAAATGAGGAAATTGCATCGCATTGTCTGAGTAGGTGTCATTCTATTCTGGGGGGTGG
GGTGGGGCAGGACAGCAAGGGGGAGGATTGGGAAGACAATAGCAGGCATGCTGGGGATGCGGTGGGCTCT
ATGGAAACACGCGGCGACGCGTTCGACCGAATAAAACCTGTGACGGAAGATCACTTCGCAGAATAAATAA
ATCCTGGTGTCCCTGTTGATACCGGGAAGCCCTGGGCCAACTTTTGGCGAAAATGAGACGTTGATCGGCA
CGTAAGAGGTTCCAACTTTCACCATAATGAAATAAGATCACTACCGGGCGTATTTTTTGAGTTGTCGAGA
TTTTCAGGAGCTAAAGATCTGGAAGCTAAGGATCTGCGATCGCTCCGGTGCCCGTCAGTGGGCAGAGCGC
ACATCGCCCACAGTCCCCGAGAAGTTGGGGGGAGGGGTCGGCAATTGAACGGGTGCCTAGAGAAGGTGGC
GCGGGGTAAACTGGGAAAGTGATGTCGTGTACTGGCTCCGCCTTTTTCCCGAGGGTGGGGGAGAACCGTA
TATAAGTGCAGTAGTCGCCGTGAACGTTCTTTTTCGCAACGGGTTTGCCGCCAGAACACAGCTGAAGCTT
CGAGGGGCTCGCATCTCTCCTTCACGCGCCCGCCGCCCTACCTGAGGCCGCCATCCACGCCGGTTGAGTC
GCGTTCTGCCGCCTCCCGCCTGTGGTGCCTCCTGAACTGCGTCCGCCGTCTAGGTAAGTTTAAAGCTCAG
GTCGAGACCGGGCCTTTGTCCGGCGCTCCCTTGGAGCCTACCTAGACTCAGCCGGCTCTCCACGCTTTGC
CTGACCCTGCTTGCTCAACTCTACGTCTTTGTTTCGTTTTCTGTTCTGCGCCGTTACAGATCCAAGCTGT
GACCGGCGCCTACAAGCTGCTAGCCACCATGAAAAAGCCTGAACTCACCGCGACGTCTGTCGAGAAGTTT
CTGATCGAAAAGTTCGACAGCGTCTCCGACCTGATGCAGCTCTCGGAGGGCGAAGAATCTCGTGCTTTCA
GCTTCGATGTAGGAGGGCGTGGATATGTCCTGCGGGTAAATAGCTGCGCCGATGGTTTCTACAAAGATCG
TTATGTTTATCGGCACTTTGCATCGGCCGCGCTCCCGATTCCGGAAGTGCTTGACATTGGGGAGTTCAGC
GAGAGCCTGACCTATTGCATCTCCCGCCGTGCACAGGGTGTCACGTTGCAAGACCTGCCTGAAACCGAAC
TGCCCGCTGTTCTGCAGCCGGTCGCGGAGGCCATGGATGCGATCGCTGCGGCCGATCTTAGCCAGACGAG
CGGGTTCGGCCCATTCGGACCGCAAGGAATCGGTCAATACACTACATGGCGTGATTTCATATGCGCGATT
GCTGATCCCCATGTGTATCACTGGCAAACTGTGATGGACGACACCGTCAGTGCGTCCGTCGCGCAGGCTC
TCGATGAGCTGATGCTTTGGGCCGAGGACTGCCCCGAAGTCCGGCACCTCGTGCACGCGGATTTCGGCTC
CAACAATGTCCTGACGGACAATGGCCGCATAACAGCGGTCATTGACTGGAGCGAGGCGATGTTCGGGGAT
TCCCAATACGAGGTCGCCAACATCTTCTTCTGGAGGCCGTGGTTGGCTTGTATGGAGCAGCAGACGCGCT
ACTTCGAGCGGAGGCATCCGGAGCTTGCAGGATCGCCGCGGCTCCGGGCGTATATGCTCCGCATTGGTCT
TGACCAACTCTATCAGAGCTTGGTTGACGGCAATTTCGATGATGCAGCTTGGGCGCAGGGTCGATGCGAC
GCAATCGTCCGATCCGGAGCCGGGACTGTCGGGCGTACACAAATCGCCCGCAGAAGCGCGGCCGTCTGGA
CCGATGGCTGTGTAGAAGTACTCGCCGATAGTGGAAACCGACGCCCCAGCACTCGTCCGAGGGCAAAGGA
ATAGTTTTACGTATTGAGTATTTAACTAACTAAACTTGTTTATTGCAGCTTATAATGGTTACAAATAAAG
CAATAGCATCACAAATTTCACAAATAAAGCATTTTTTTCACTGCATTCTAGTTGTGGTTTGTCCAAACTC
ATCAATGTATCTTATCATGTCTGGAATTGACTCAAATGATGTCAATTAGTCTATCAGAAGCTCATCTGGT
CTCCCTTCCGGGGGACAAGACATCCCTGTTTAATATTTAAACAGCAGTGTTCCCAAACTGGGTTCTTATA
TCCCTTGCTCTGGTCAACCAGGTTGCAGGGTTTCCTGTCCTCACAGGAACGAAGTCCCTAAAGAAACAGT
GGCAGCCAGGTTTAGCCCCGGAATTGACTGGATTCCTTTTTTAGGGCCCATTGGTATGGCTTTTTCCCCG
TATCCCCCCAGGTGTCTGCAGGCTCAAAGAGCAGCGAGAAGCGTTCAGAGGAAAGCGATCCCGTGCCACC
TTCCCCGTGCCCGGGCTGTCCCCGCACGCTGCCGGCTCGGGGATGCGGGGGGAGCGCCGGACCGGAGCGG
AGCCCCGGGCGGCTCGCTGCTGCCCCCTAGCGGGGGAGGGACGTAATTACATCCCTGGGGGCTTTGGGGG
GGGGCTGTCCCTGATATCTATAACAAGAAAATATATATATAATAAGTTATCACGTAAGTAGAACATGAAA
TAACAATATAATTATCGTATGAGTTAAATCTTAAAAGTCACGTAAAAGATAATCATGCGTCATTTTGACT
CACGCGGTCGTTATAGTTCAAAATCAGTGACACTTACCGCATTGACAAGCACGCCTCACGGGAGCTCCAA
GCGGCGACTGAGATGTCCTAAATGCACAGCGACGGATTCGCGCTATTTAGAAAGAGAGAGCAATATTTCA
AGAATGCATGCGTCAATTTTACGCAGACTATCTTTCTAGGGTTAATCTAGCTGCATCAGGATCATATCGT
CGGGTCTTTTTTCCGGCTCAGTCATCGCCCAAGCTGGCGCTATCTGGGCATCGGGGAGGAAGAAGCCCGT
GCCTTTTCCCGCGAGGTTGAAGCGGCATGGAAAGAGTTTGCCGAGGATGACTGCTGCTGCATTGACGTTG
AGCGAAAACGCACGTTTACCATGATGATTCGGGAAGGTGTGGCCATGCACGCCTTTAACGGTGAACTGTT
CGTTCAGGCCACCTGGGATACCAGTTCGTCGCGGCTTTTCCGGACACAGTTCCGGATGGTCAGCCCGAAG
CGCATCAGCAACCCGAACAATACCGGCGACAGCCGGAACTGCCGTGCCGGTGTGCAGATTAATGACAGCG
GTGCGGCGCTGGGATATTACGTCAGCGAGGACGGGTATCCTGGCTGGATGCCGCAGAAATGGACATGGAT
ACCCCGTGAGTTACCCGGCGGGCGCGCTTGGCGTAATCATGGTCATAGCTGTTTCCTGTGTGAAATTGTT
ATCCGCTCACAATTCCACACAACATACGAGCCGGAAGCATAAAGTGTAAAGCCTGGGGTGCCTAATGAGT
GAGCTAACTCACATTAATTGCGTTGCGCTCACTGCCCGCTTTCCAGTCGGGAAACCTGTCGTGCCAGCTG
CATTAATGAATCGGCCAACGCGCGGGGAGAGGCGGTTTGCGTATTGGGCGCTCTTCCGCTTCCTCGCTCA
CTGACTCGCTGCGCTCGGTCGTTCGGCTGCGGCGAGCGGTATCAGCTCACTCAAAGGCGGTAATACGGTT
ATCCACAGAATCAGGGGATAACGCAGGAAAGAACATGTGAGCAAAAGGCCAGCAAAAGGCCAGGAACCGT
AAAAAGGCCGCGTTGCTGGCGTTTTTCCATAGGCTCCGCCCCCCTGACGAGCATCACAAAAATCGACGCT
CAAGTCAGAGGTGGCGAAACCCGACAGGACTATAAAGATACCAGGCGTTTCCCCCTGGAAGCTCCCTCGT
GCGCTCTCCTGTTCCGACCCTGCCGCTTACCGGATACCTGTCCGCCTTTCTCCCTTCGGGAAGCGTGGCG
CTTTCTCATAGCTCACGCTGTAGGTATCTCAGTTCGGTGTAGGTCGTTCGCTCCAAGCTGGGCTGTGTGC
ACGAACCCCCCGTTCAGCCCGACCGCTGCGCCTTATCCGGTAACTATCGTCTTGAGTCCAACCCGGTAAG
ACACGACTTATCGCCACTGGCAGCAGCCACTGGTAACAGGATTAGCAGAGCGAGGTATGTAGGCGGTGCT
ACAGAGTTCTTGAAGTGGTGGCCTAACTACGGCTACACTAGAAGAACAGTATTTGGTATCTGCGCTCTGC
TGAAGCCAGTTACCTTCGGAAAAAGAGTTGGTAGCTCTTGATCCGGCAAACAAACCACCGCTGGTAGCGG
TGGTTTTTTTGTTTGCAAGCAGCAGATTACGCGCAGAAAAAAAGGATCTCAAGAAGATCCTTTGATCTTT
TCTACGGGGTCTGACGCTCAGTGGAACGAAAACTCACGTTAAGGGATTTTGGTCATGAGATTATCAAAAA
GGATCTTCACCTAGATCCTTTTAAATTAAAAATGAAGTTTTAAATCAATCTAAAGTATATATGAGTAAAC
TTGGTCTGACAGTTACCAATGCTTAATCAGTGAGGCACCTATCTCAGCGATCTGTCTATTTCGTTCATCC
ATAGTTGCCTGACTCCCCGTCGTGTAGATAACTACGATACGGGAGGGCTTACCATCTGGCCCCAGTGCTG
CAATGATACCGCGAGACCCACGCTCACCGGCTCCAGATTTATCAGCAATAAACCAGCCAGCCGGAAGGGC
CGAGCGCAGAAGTGGTCCTGCAACTTTATCCGCCTCCATCCAGTCTATTAATTGTTGCCGGGAAGCTAGA
GTAAGTAGTTCGCCAGTTAATAGTTTGCGCAACGTTGTTGCCATTGCTACAGGCATCGTGGTGTCACGCT
CGTCGTTTGGTATGGCTTCATTCAGCTCCGGTTCCCAACGATCAAGGCGAGTTACATGATCCCCCATGTT
GTGCAAAAAAGCGGTTAGCTCCTTCGGTCCTCCGATCGTTGTCAGAAGTAAGTTGGCCGCAGTGTTATCA
CTCATGGTTATGGCAGCACTGCATAATTCTCTTACTGTCATGCCATCCGTAAGATGCTTTTCTGTGACTG
GTGAGTACTCAACCAAGTCATTCTGAGAATAGTGTATGCGGCGACCGAGTTGCTCTTGCCCGGCGTCAAT
ACGGGATAATACCGCGCCACATAGCAGAACTTTAAAAGTGCTCATCATTGGAAAACGTTCTTCGGGGCGA
AAACTCTCAAGGATCTTACCGCTGTTGAGATCCAGTTCGATGTAACCCACTCGTGCACCCAACTGATCTT
CAGCATCTTTTACTTTCACCAGCGTTTCTGGGTGAGCAAAAACAGGAAGGCAAAATGCCGCAAAAAAGGG
AATAAGGGCGACACGGAAATGTTGAATACTCAT
Features (pLannotate 1.2.2; 22 found; start..end, strand, type, name):
      1..105     -  promoter       AmpR promoter: bla
    158..586     -  rep_origin     f1 ori (sequence partly withheld): f1 bacteriophage origin of replication; arrow indicates direction of (+) strand synthesis
    591..746     -  CDS            lacZα (fragment): LacZα fragment of β-galactosidase; lacZ fragment
    748..867     +  CDS            B (fragment): PORTL_LAMBD - Experimental evidence at protein level: Swiss-Prot protein existence level 1. Forms the portal vertex of the capsid (PubMed:6228056, PubMed:6232391). This portal plays critical roles in head assembly, genome packaging, neck/tail attachment, and genome ejection (Probable). The portal protein multimerizes as a single ring-shaped homododecamer arranged around a central channel (PubMed:6232391). Binds to the terminase subunits to form the packaging machine (PubMed:7799432). From Escherichia phage lambda (Bacteriophage lambda).
   1367..1681    +  promoter       tight TRE promoter: Tet-responsive promoter PTight, consisting of seven tet operator sequences followed by the minimal CMV promoter
   1690..1709    +  promoter       tight TRE promoter (fragment): Tet-responsive promoter PTight, consisting of seven tet operator sequences followed by the minimal CMV promoter
   1720..1785    +  CDS            3xFLAG: three tandem FLAG® epitope tags, followed by an enterokinase cleavage site
   1795..4194    +  CDS            Hnrnpu: HNRPU_MOUSE - Also known as Hnrpu From Mus musculus (Mouse).
   4216..4440    +  polyA_signal   bGH poly(A) signal: bovine growth hormone polyadenylation signal
   4568..4658    +  promoter       cat promoter: promoter of the E. coli cat gene encoding chloramphenicol acetyltransferase
   4706..4917    +  promoter       EF-1α core promoter: core promoter for human elongation factor EF-1α
   4930..5198    +  LTR            5' LTR (truncated): truncated 5' long terminal repeat (LTR) from human T-cell leukemia virus (HTLV) type 1
   5235..6260    +  CDS            HygR: hygromycin B phosphotransferase confers resistance to hygromycin
   6289..6410    +  polyA_signal   SV40 poly(A) signal: SV40 polyadenylation signal
   6428..6520    +  ncRNA          G-CSF SLDE: Accession: RF00183 - G-CSF factor stem-loop destabilising element (SLDE)
   7217..7684    +  CDS            B (fragment): PORTL_LAMBD - Experimental evidence at protein level: Swiss-Prot protein existence level 1. Forms the portal vertex of the capsid (PubMed:6228056, PubMed:6232391). This portal plays critical roles in head assembly, genome packaging, neck/tail attachment, and genome ejection (Probable). The portal protein multimerizes as a single ring-shaped homododecamer arranged around a central channel (PubMed:6232391). Binds to the terminase subunits to form the packaging machine (PubMed:7799432). From Escherichia phage lambda (Bacteriophage lambda).
   7722..7738    -  protein_bind   lac operator: The lac repressor binds to the lac operator to inhibit transcription in E. coli. This inhibition can be relieved by adding lactose or isopropyl-β-D-thiogalactopyranoside (IPTG). lac repressor encoded by lacI
   7746..7776    -  promoter       lac promoter: promoter for the E. coli lac operon
   7791..7812    -  protein_bind   CAP binding site: CAP binding activates transcription in the presence of cAMP. E. coli catabolite activator protein
   7825..7917    -  CDS            lacI (fragment): lac repressor; lacI; The lac repressor binds to the lac operator to inhibit transcription in E. coli. This inhibition can be relieved by adding lactose or isopropyl-β-D-thiogalactopyranoside (IPTG).
   8100..8688    -  rep_origin     ori: high-copy-number ColE1/pMB1/pBR322/pUC origin of replication
   8859..9719    -  CDS            AmpR: β-lactamase; bla; confers resistance to ampicillin, carbenicillin, and related antibiotics
