[The description below was written by a language model from this plasmid's Addgene catalogue record and pLannotate feature annotations shown in this document.]
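Description:
pb-miRE-tre-3xFLAG-hnRNPU is a 9.7 kb piggyBac cargo plasmid, built on a System Biosciences backbone, for doxycycline-type inducible expression of epitope-tagged mouse hnRNPU (also called SAF-A) in mammalian cells. It is propagated in E. coli through a high-copy ColE1/pUC-type origin with ampicillin selection (AmpR). It also retains an f1 origin and remnants of a lacZα/lac promoter cloning region. As a piggyBac cargo vector, it is meant to be co-delivered with a piggyBac transposase, which integrates the cargo stably into the host genome. The transposon terminal repeats themselves are not called in the automated feature table. The short "lambda B" hits flanking the cargo are probably annotation artefacts rather than functional parts.

The expression cassette begins with a tight TRE promoter, made of seven tet operators upstream of a minimal CMV promoter and inserted between SpeI and AgeI. According to the record, it is followed by a Kozak sequence, an N-terminal 3xFLAG tag, a short SGS linker and the 2.4 kb mouse Hnrnpu coding sequence with a stop codon, cloned between AgeI and SalI. A bGH polyadenylation signal terminates the transcript. The plasmid carries no annotated tet transactivator, so induction requires rtTA or tTA supplied from another source. Downstream, a composite EF-1α core promoter/HTLV-1 LTR fragment drives a hygromycin phosphotransferase gene with an SV40 poly(A) signal, which allows selection of stably integrated cells. Despite "miRE" in the name, no miRNA scaffold is annotated.

The construct suits generating stable cell lines with inducible FLAG-tagged hnRNPU for detection or immunoprecipitation. The associated publication concerns nascent-RNA-associated proteins in mouse embryonic stem cells.
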