Addgene plasmid #196087: pb-miRE-tre-3xFLAG-hnRNPU
Purpose: Expresses mouse hnRNPU with a 3xFLAG tag in mammalian cells
Depositing lab: Mauro Calabrese. Depositing organization: University of North Carolina at Chapel Hill. Publication: SAFB associates with nascent RNAs and can promote gene expression in mouse embryonic stem cells. Cherney R, Eberhard Q, Giri G, Mills C, Porrello A, Zhang Z, White D, Trotman JB, Herring L, Dominguez D, Calabrese M. RNA. 2023 Jul 19:rna.079569.122. doi: 10.1261/rna.079569.122. PubMed 37468167.
Backbone
  Vector backbone: piggyBac cargo vector
  Backbone manufacturer: System Biosciences
  Total vector size (bp): 9719
  Modifications to backbone: Inserted TRE sequence between SpeI and AgeI sites. Inserted Kozak sequence, 3xFLAG tag sequence, SGS linker sequence, mouse hnrnpU CDS sequence, and a stop codon between AgeI and SalI sites.
  Vector type: Mammalian Expression, Bacterial Expression
  Selectable markers: Hygromycin
Growth in bacteria
  Bacterial resistance: Ampicillin, 100 μg/mL
  Growth temperature: 37°C
  Growth strain: DH5alpha
  Copy number: Unknown
Gene/Insert
  Gene/Insert name: SAF-A
  Species: M. musculus (mouse)
  Insert size (bp): 2400
  Entrez Gene: Hnrnpu (a.k.a. Hnrpu, SAFA, Sp120, hnRNP U)
  Promoter: TRE
  Tag / fusion protein: N-terminal 3xFLAG (N terminal on backbone)
  Cloning method: Restriction Enzyme; 5′ cloning site SpeI (not destroyed); 3′ cloning site AgeI (not destroyed)
  Sequencing primers: 5′ TTTGAGCCTGCAGACACCTGG; 3′ gcctacctcgacatacgttct
Resource information
  A portion of this plasmid was derived from a plasmid made by: Genewiz (Azenta)
Terms and licenses: Academic/Nonprofit Terms; Industry Terms: Not Available to Industry
How to cite: pb-miRE-tre-3xFLAG-hnRNPU was a gift from Mauro Calabrese (Addgene plasmid # 196087 ; http://n2t.net/addgene:196087 ; RRID:Addgene_196087)
